Addgene plasmid #226359: pAM211 His-Ubp6
Purpose: Expression of yeast Ubp6
Depositing lab: Andreas Martin. Depositing organization: University of California, Berkeley. Publication: Ubp6 deubiquitinase controls conformational dynamics and substrate degradation of the 26S proteasome. Bashore C, Dambacher CM, Goodall EA, Matyskiela ME, Lander GC, Martin A. Nat Struct Mol Biol. 2015 Sep;22(9):712-9. doi: 10.1038/nsmb.3075. Epub 2015 Aug 24. PubMed 26301997.
Backbone
  Vector backbone: unknown
  Vector type: Bacterial Expression
Growth in bacteria
  Bacterial resistance: Ampicillin, 100 μg/mL
  Growth temperature: 37°C
  Growth strain: DH5alpha
  Copy number: High Copy
Gene/Insert
  Gene/Insert name: ubp6
  Species: S. cerevisiae (budding yeast)
  Entrez Gene: UBP6 (a.k.a. YFR010W)
  Tag / fusion protein: His (N terminal on insert)
Terms and licenses: Academic/Nonprofit Terms; Industry Terms: Not Available to Industry
How to cite: pAM211 His-Ubp6 was a gift from Andreas Martin (Addgene plasmid # 226359 ; http://n2t.net/addgene:226359 ; RRID:Addgene_226359)
