[The description below was written by a language model from this plasmid's Addgene catalogue record and pLannotate feature annotations shown in this document.]
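Description:
pAM211 His-Ubp6 is a bacterial expression plasmid for producing the Saccharomyces cerevisiae deubiquitinase Ubp6 (UBP6/YFR010W) with an N-terminal His tag in E. coli. The catalogue lists the backbone as unknown. However, the annotated 6.9 kb sequence shows a layout with two T7 promoter/lac operator units, a single T7 terminator and an S-Tag fragment in the second unit, which resembles a dual-cassette T7 (Duet-style) vector. The plasmid carries a ColE1/pMB1-type origin together with the bom region and rop gene, an f1 origin, and the β-lactamase gene with its own promoter for ampicillin selection. The catalogue lists it as high copy, although rop normally moderates copy number. Short tetracycline-resistance fragments and a predicted E. coli ORF appear to be non-functional pBR322-derived remnants.

The UBP6 coding sequence lies downstream of the first T7 promoter, lac operator and the phage T7 gene 10 ribosome binding site, and it spans the numbering origin of the circular record. The His tag is not separately annotated. The gap between the RBS and the start of the Ubp6 match could accommodate it, consistent with the catalogue's N-terminal placement. The second T7 promoter/lac operator follows the insert and seems to hold no additional gene, only leftover S-Tag and tag-like fragments before the T7 terminator. The plasmid-borne lacI gene supplies repressor that keeps both operators occupied until IPTG is added, so expression requires a host that supplies T7 RNA polymerase.

Ubp6 is the main proteasome-associated deubiquitinase, which removes ubiquitin from substrates and also delays their degradation. The construct is suited to making recombinant His-tagged Ubp6 for affinity purification and in vitro biochemical or structural studies with the 26S proteasome.
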