Features (pLannotate 1.2.2; 21 found; start..end, strand, type, name):
   1476..1494    +  promoter       T7 promoter: promoter for bacteriophage T7 RNA polymerase
   1495..1519    +  protein_bind   lac operator: The lac repressor binds to the lac operator to inhibit transcription in E. coli. This inhibition can be relieved by adding lactose or isopropyl-β-D-thiogalactopyranoside (IPTG). lac repressor encoded by lacI
   1628..1669    +  CDS            S-Tag (fragment): affinity and epitope tag derived from pancreatic ribonuclease A
   1699..1716    +  CDS            SET1 (fragment): solubility-enhancement tag derived from T7 phage gene 10B
   1724..1771    +  terminator     T7 terminator: transcription terminator for bacteriophage T7 RNA polymerase
   1808..2263    +  rep_origin     f1 ori (sequence partly withheld): f1 bacteriophage origin of replication; arrow indicates direction of (+) strand synthesis
   2378..3238    -  CDS            AmpR: β-lactamase; bla; confers resistance to ampicillin, carbenicillin, and related antibiotics
   3239..3331    -  promoter       AmpR promoter: bla
   3412..4000    +  rep_origin     ori: high-copy-number ColE1/pMB1/pBR322/pUC origin of replication
   4186..4325    -  misc_feature   bom: basis of mobility region from pBR322
   4427..4618    -  CDS            rop: Rop protein, which maintains plasmids at low copy number; rop
   4635..5015    +  CDS            YPB1_ECOLX: Protein predicted: Swiss-Prot protein existence level 4. From Escherichia coli.
   5077..5141    -  CDS            TcR (fragment): tetracycline efflux protein; tet; confers resistance to tetracycline
   5156..5177    -  protein_bind   CAP binding site: CAP binding activates transcription in the presence of cAMP. E. coli catabolite activator protein
   5190..6272    -  CDS            lacI: lac repressor; lacI; The lac repressor binds to the lac operator to inhibit transcription in E. coli. This inhibition can be relieved by adding lactose or isopropyl-β-D-thiogalactopyranoside (IPTG).
   6273..6350    -  promoter       lacI promoter: lacI
   6358..6637    -  CDS            TcR (fragment): tetracycline efflux protein; tet; confers resistance to tetracycline
   6663..6681    +  promoter       T7 promoter: promoter for bacteriophage T7 RNA polymerase
   6682..6706    +  protein_bind   lac operator: The lac repressor binds to the lac operator to inhibit transcription in E. coli. This inhibition can be relieved by adding lactose or isopropyl-β-D-thiogalactopyranoside (IPTG). lac repressor encoded by lacI
   6721..6743    +  RBS            RBS: efficient ribosome binding site from bacteriophage T7 gene 10 (Olins and Rangwala, 1989)
   6792..1364    +  CDS            UBP6 (across the origin): UBP6_YEAST - Experimental evidence at protein level: Swiss-Prot protein existence level 1. Predominant proteasome-associated deubiquitinase which releases ubiquitin from the proteasome targeted ubiquitinated proteins. Ensures the regeneration of ubiquitin at the proteasome. Has proteasome-inhibitory activity and delays the degradation of ubiquitinated proteins to provide a time window allowing gradual deubiquitination of the substrate. Stabilizes the association of HUL5 with proteasomes and works in opposition to polyubiquitin elongation activity of HUL5. From Saccharomyces cerevisiae (strain
>Addgene plasmid #226359 | pAM211 His-Ubp6 | addgene full sequence | sequence record 452269 | Addgene NGS Result
AAAAATACATGGTTAAAGGTGGCTTGTCTGGCGAAGAGTCCATTAAAATATATCCCTTAATCAAGCCAGG
ATCGACAGTAATGCTATTGGGGACTCCAGATGCTAACCTGATTTCTAAACCAGCCAAAAAGAATAATTTC
ATTGAAGACCTTGCGCCTGAGCAACAAGTCCAACAATTTGCTCAATTGCCTGTTGGTTTCAAGAATATGG
GCAACACCTGTTATCTGAATGCTACCCTACAGGCTTTATACAGAGTGAACGATTTAAGGGATATGATTCT
TAATTATAACCCTTCTCAAGGTGTGTCTAACAGTGGTGCACAAGATGAAGAGATTCACAAACAAATCGTT
ATTGAAATGAAGCGTTGTTTTGAAAATTTACAGAATAAAAGTTTCAAGAGTGTTTTGCCAATTGTGTTAT
TAAACACGCTAAGAAAGTGTTATCCACAATTTGCTGAACGTGATTCACAAGGTGGGTTCTATAAACAGCA
AGACGCTGAGGAGTTGTTTACACAACTATTCCATAGTATGAGTATTGTTTTTGGTGACAAATTTTCCGAA
GATTTCAGGATTCAATTTAAAACTACCATCAAAGACACAGCTAATGATAACGATATTACTGTTAAAGAAA
ATGAAAGCGATTCTAAATTACAATGTCATATTTCTGGTACTACAAATTTCATGAGAAATGGGCTCCTGGA
AGGTTTGAATGAGAAAATTGAAAAAAGATCAGACTTGACTGGCGCCAATTCCATCTATAGCGTCGAAAAG
AAAATATCAAGATTACCAAAGTTTTTAACTGTTCAGTACGTTAGATTTTTCTGGAAAAGGTCAACCAACA
AAAAATCTAAAATATTGCGTAAGGTCGTTTTCCCATTTCAATTAGATGTTGCAGACATGCTTACCCCAGA
ATACGCAGCAGAGAAGGTAAAAGTTCGTGACGAACTGAGAAAAGTTGAAAAGGAGAAAAATGAAAAGGAA
AGAGAGATCAAAAGGCGTAAATTTGACCCATCATCCAGTGAAAATGTCATGACACCAAGAGAACAATATG
AGACACAAGTGGCTCTTAACGAAAGTGAAAAAGATCAATGGCTCGAAGAGTATAAGAAACATTTTCCTCC
AAACTTGGAAAAAGGTGAAAACCCATCTTGTGTTTATAACTTGATCGGTGTCATTACACATCAAGGTGCC
AATTCTGAGTCTGGACACTATCAAGCTTTCATAAGGGACGAACTGGACGAAAATAAATGGTACAAATTTA
ATGATGATAAAGTTAGCGTTGTTGAAAAGGAAAAAATTGAATCTTTAGCCGGTGGGGGCGAAAGTGATAG
TGCACTGATCTTAATGTATAAAGGATTTGGTCTGTAAGGATCCGAATTCGAGCTCGGCGCGCCTGCAGGT
CGACAAGCTTGCGGCCGCATAATGCTTAAGTCGAACAGAAAGTAATCGTATTGTACACGGCCGCATAATC
GAAATTAATACGACTCACTATAGGGGAATTGTGAGCGGATAACAATTCCCCATCTTAGTATATTAGTTAA
GTATAAGAAGGAGATATACATATGGCAGATCTCAATTGGATATCGGCCGGCCACGCGATCGCTGACGTCG
GTACCCTCGAGTCTGGTAAAGAAACCGCTGCTGCGAAATTTGAACGCCAGCACATGGACTCGTCTACTAG
CGCAGCTTAATTAACCTAGGCTGCTGCCACCGCTGAGCAATAACTAGCATAACCCCTTGGGGCCTCTAAA
CGGGTCTTGAGGGGTTTTTTGCTGAAAGGAGGAACTATATCCGGATTGGCGAATGGG
[124 nt withheld, positions 1808-1931]
C
[91 nt withheld, positions 1933-2023]
A
[49 nt withheld, positions 2025-2073]
CCTTTGACGTTGGAGTCCACGTTCTTT
[37 nt withheld, positions 2101-2137]
ACCCTATCTCGGTCTATTCTTTTGATTTATAAGGGATTTTGCCGATTTCGGCCTATTGGTTAAAAAATGA
GCTGATTTAACAAAAATTTAACGCGAATTTTAACAAAATATTAACGTTTACAATTTCTGGCGGCACGATG
GCATGAGATTATCAAAAAGGATCTTCACCTAGATCCTTTTAAATTAAAAATGAAGTTTTAAATCAATCTA
AAGTATATATGAGTAAACTTGGTCTGACAGTTACCAATGCTTAATCAGTGAGGCACCTATCTCAGCGATC
TGTCTATTTCGTTCATCCATAGTTGCCTGACTCCCCGTCGTGTAGATAACTACGATACGGGAGGGCTTAC
CATCTGGCCCCAGTGCTGCAATGATACCGCGAGACCCACGCTCACCGGCTCCAGATTTATCAGCAATAAA
CCAGCCAGCCGGAAGGGCCGAGCGCAGAAGTGGTCCTGCAACTTTATCCGCCTCCATCCAGTCTATTAAT
TGTTGCCGGGAAGCTAGAGTAAGTAGTTCGCCAGTTAATAGTTTGCGCAACGTTGTTGCCATTGCTACAG
GCATCGTGGTGTCACGCTCGTCGTTTGGTATGGCTTCATTCAGCTCCGGTTCCCAACGATCAAGGCGAGT
TACATGATCCCCCATGTTGTGCAAAAAAGCGGTTAGCTCCTTCGGTCCTCCGATCGTTGTCAGAAGTAAG
TTGGCCGCAGTGTTATCACTCATGGTTATGGCAGCACTGCATAATTCTCTTACTGTCATGCCATCCGTAA
GATGCTTTTCTGTGACTGGTGAGTACTCAACCAAGTCATTCTGAGAATAGTGTATGCGGCGACCGAGTTG
CTCTTGCCCGGCGTCAATACGGGATAATACCGCGCCACATAGCAGAACTTTAAAAGTGCTCATCATTGGA
AAACGTTCTTCGGGGCGAAAACTCTCAAGGATCTTACCGCTGTTGAGATCCAGTTCGATGTAACCCACTC
GTGCACCCAACTGATCTTCAGCATCTTTTACTTTCACCAGCGTTTCTGGGTGAGCAAAAACAGGAAGGCA
AAATGCCGCAAAAAAGGGAATAAGGGCGACACGGAAATGTTGAATACTCATACTCTTCCTTTTTCAATCA
TGATTGAAGCATTTATCAGGGTTATTGTCTCATGAGCGGATACATATTTGAATGTATTTAGAAAAATAAA
CAAATAGGTCATGACCAAAATCCCTTAACGTGAGTTTTCGTTCCACTGAGCGTCAGACCCCGTAGAAAAG
ATCAAAGGATCTTCTTGAGATCCTTTTTTTCTGCGCGTAATCTGCTGCTTGCAAACAAAAAAACCACCGC
TACCAGCGGTGGTTTGTTTGCCGGATCAAGAGCTACCAACTCTTTTTCCGAAGGTAACTGGCTTCAGCAG
AGCGCAGATACCAAATACTGTCCTTCTAGTGTAGCCGTAGTTAGGCCACCACTTCAAGAACTCTGTAGCA
CCGCCTACATACCTCGCTCTGCTAATCCTGTTACCAGTGGCTGCTGCCAGTGGCGATAAGTCGTGTCTTA
CCGGGTTGGACTCAAGACGATAGTTACCGGATAAGGCGCAGCGGTCGGGCTGAACGGGGGGTTCGTGCAC
ACAGCCCAGCTTGGAGCGAACGACCTACACCGAACTGAGATACCTACAGCGTGAGCTATGAGAAAGCGCC
ACGCTTCCCGAAGGGAGAAAGGCGGACAGGTATCCGGTAAGCGGCAGGGTCGGAACAGGAGAGCGCACGA
GGGAGCTTCCAGGGGGAAACGCCTGGTATCTTTATAGTCCTGTCGGGTTTCGCCACCTCTGACTTGAGCG
TCGATTTTTGTGATGCTCGTCAGGGGGGCGGAGCCTATGGAAAAACGCCAGCAACGCGGCCTTTTTACGG
TTCCTGGCCTTTTGCTGGCCTTTTGCTCACATGTTCTTTCCTGCGTTATCCCCTGATTCTGTGGATAACC
GTATTACCGCCTTTGAGTGAGCTGATACCGCTCGCCGCAGCCGAACGACCGAGCGCAGCGAGTCAGTGAG
CGAGGAAGCGGAAGAGCGCCTGATGCGGTATTTTCTCCTTACGCATCTGTGCGGTATTTCACACCGCAAT
GGTGCACTCTCAGTACAATCTGCTCTGATGCCGCATAGTTAAGCCAGTATACACTCCGCTATCGCTACGT
GACTGGGTCATGGCTGCGCCCCGACACCCGCCAACACCCGCTGACGCGCCCTGACGGGCTTGTCTGCTCC
CGGCATCCGCTTACAGACAAGCTGTGACCGTCTCCGGGAGCTGCATGTGTCAGAGGTTTTCACCGTCATC
ACCGAAACGCGCGAGGCAGCTGCGGTAAAGCTCATCAGCGTGGTCGTGAAGCGATTCACAGATGTCTGCC
TGTTCATCCGCGTCCAGCTCGTTGAGTTTCTCCAGAAGCGTTAATGTCTGGCTTCTGATAAAGCGGGCCA
TGTTAAGGGCGGTTTTTTCCTGTTTGGTCACTGATGCCTCCGTGTAAGGGGGATTTCTGTTCATGGGGGT
AATGATACCGATGAAACGAGAGAGGATGCTCACGATACGGGTTACTGATGATGAACATGCCCGGTTACTG
GAACGTTGTGAGGGTAAACAACTGGCGGTATGGATGCGGCGGGACCAGAGAAAAATCACTCAGGGTCAAT
GCCAGCGCTTCGTTAATACAGATGTAGGTGTTCCACAGGGTAGCCAGCAGCATCCTGCGATGCAGATCCG
GAACATAATGGTGCAGGGCGCTGACTTCCGCGTTTCCAGACTTTACGAAACACGGAAACCGAAGACCATT
CATGTTGTTGCTCAGGTCGCAGACGTTTTGCAGCAGCAGTCGCTTCACGTTCGCTCGCGTATCGGTGATT
CATTCTGCTAACCAGTAAGGCAACCCCGCCAGCCTAGCCGGGTCCTCAACGACAGGAGCACGATCATGCT
AGTCATGCCCCGCGCCCACCGGAAGGAGCTGACTGGGTTGAAGGCTCTCAAGGGCATCGGTCGAGATCCC
GGTGCCTAATGAGTGAGCTAACTTACATTAATTGCGTTGCGCTCACTGCCCGCTTTCCAGTCGGGAAACC
TGTCGTGCCAGCTGCATTAATGAATCGGCCAACGCGCGGGGAGAGGCGGTTTGCGTATTGGGCGCCAGGG
TGGTTTTTCTTTTCACCAGTGAGACGGGCAACAGCTGATTGCCCTTCACCGCCTGGCCCTGAGAGAGTTG
CAGCAAGCGGTCCACGCTGGTTTGCCCCAGCAGGCGAAAATCCTGTTTGATGGTGGTTAACGGCGGGATA
TAACATGAGCTGTCTTCGGTATCGTCGTATCCCACTACCGAGATGTCCGCACCAACGCGCAGCCCGGACT
CGGTAATGGCGCGCATTGCGCCCAGCGCCATCTGATCGTTGGCAACCAGCATCGCAGTGGGAACGATGCC
CTCATTCAGCATTTGCATGGTTTGTTGAAAACCGGACATGGCACTCCAGTCGCCTTCCCGTTCCGCTATC
GGCTGAATTTGATTGCGAGTGAGATATTTATGCCAGCCAGCCAGACGCAGACGCGCCGAGACAGAACTTA
ATGGGCCCGCTAACAGCGCGATTTGCTGGTGACCCAATGCGACCAGATGCTCCACGCCCAGTCGCGTACC
GTCTTCATGGGAGAAAATAATACTGTTGATGGGTGTCTGGTCAGAGACATCAAGAAATAACGCCGGAACA
TTAGTGCAGGCAGCTTCCACAGCAATGGCATCCTGGTCATCCAGCGGATAGTTAATGATCAGCCCACTGA
CGCGTTGCGCGAGAAGATTGTGCACCGCCGCTTTACAGGCTTCGACGCCGCTTCGTTCTACCATCGACAC
CACCACGCTGGCACCCAGTTGATCGGCGCGAGATTTAATCGCCGCGACAATTTGCGACGGCGCGTGCAGG
GCCAGACTGGAGGTGGCAACGCCAATCAGCAACGACTGTTTGCCCGCCAGTTGTTGTGCCACGCGGTTGG
GAATGTAATTCAGCTCCGCCATCGCCGCTTCCACTTTTTCCCGCGTTTTCGCAGAAACGTGGCTGGCCTG
GTTCACCACGCGGGAAACGGTCTGATAAGAGACACCGGCATACTCTGCGACATCGTATAACGTTACTGGT
TTCACATTCACCACCCTGAATTGACTCTCTTCCGGGCGCTATCATGCCATACCGCGAAAGGTTTTGCGCC
ATTCGATGGTGTCCGGGATCTCGACGCTCTCCCTTATGCGACTCCTGCATTAGGAAGCAGCCCAGTAGTA
GGTTGAGGCCGTTGAGCACCGCCGCCGCAAGGAATGGTGCATGCAAGGAGATGGCGCCCAACAGTCCCCC
GGCCACGGGGCCTGCCACCATACCCACGCCGAAACAAGCGCTCATGAGCCCGAAGTGGCGAGCCCGATCT
TCCCCATCGGTGATGTCGGCGATATAGGCGCCAGCAACCGCACCTGTGGCGCCGGTGATGCCGGCCACGA
TGCGTCCGGCGTAGAGGATCGAGATCGATCTCGATCCCGCGAAATTAATACGACTCACTATAGGGGAATT
GTGAGCGGATAACAATTCCCCTCTAGAAATAATTTTGTTTAACTTTAAGAAGGAGATATACCATGGGCAG
CAGCCATCACCATCATCACCACAGCCAGGATCCAATGAGCGGAGAAACGTTTGAGTTCAATATTAGACAT
TCTGGTAAAGTTTACCCAATAACACTTTCCACTGATGCTACTTCAGCAGATTTGAAAAGCAAAGCAGAGG
AATTGACCCAAGTCCCAAGTGCCCGCC
